>Addgene plasmid #228958 | pWN_U6-B2M-miniGag-Cas9 | addgene full sequence | sequence record 453885 | Addgene NGS Result
TTGATTACAAAGACGATGACGATAAGAGCCTGGGCAGCGGCTCCCCCAAGAAAAAGAGAAAAGTCGAAGA
CCCCAAGAAGAAAAGGAAGGTCGAAGATCCTAAAAAGAAAAGGAAAGTGGAAGATCCTAAGAAAAAGCGG
AAAGTGTAAGCTAGCAGATCTTTTTCCCTCTGCCAAAAATTATGGGGACATCATGAAGCCCCTTGAGCAT
CTGACTTCTGGCTAATAAAGGAAATTTATTTTCATTGCAATAGTGTGTTGGAATTTTTTGTGTCTCTCAC
TCGGAAGGACATATGGGAGGGCAAATCATTTAAAACATCAGAATGAGTATTTGGTTTAGAGTTTGGCAAC
ATATGCCCATATGCTGGCTGCCATGAACAAAGGTTGGCTATAAAGAGGTCATCAGTATATGAAACAGCCC
CCTGCTGTCCATTCCTTATTCCATAGAAAAGCCTTGACTTGAGGTTAGATTTTTTTTATATTTTGTTTTG
TGTTATTTTTTTCTTTAACATCCCTAAAATTTTCCTTACATGTTTTACTAGCCAGATTTTTCCTCCTCTC
CTGACTACTCCCAGTCATAGCTGTCCCTCTTCTCTTATGGAGATCCCTCGACCTGCAGCCCAAGCTTGGC
GTAATCATGGTCATAGCTGTTTCCTGTGTGAAATTGTTATCCGCTCACAATTCCACACAACATACGAGCC
GGAAGCATAAAGTGTAAAGCCTGGGGTGCCTAATGAGTGAGCTAACTCACATTAATTGCGTTGCGCTCAC
TGCCCGCTTTCCAGTCGGGAAACCTGTCGTGCCAGCGGATCCGCATCTCAATTAGTCAGCAACCATAGTC
CCGCCCCTAACTCCGCCCATCCCGCCCCTAACTCCGCCCAGTTCCGCCCATTCTCCGCCCCATGGCTGAC
TAATTTTTTTTATTTATGCAGAGGCCGAGGCCGCCTCGGCCTCTGAGCTATTCCAGAAGTAGTGAGGAGG
CTTTTTTGGAGGCCTAGGCTTTTGCAAAAAGCTAACTTGTTTATTGCAGCTTATAATGGTTACAAATAAA
GCAATAGCATCACAAATTTCACAAATAAAGCATTTTTTTCACTGCATTCTAGTTGTGGTTTGTCCAAACT
CATCAATGTATCTTATCATGTCTGGATCCGCTGCATTAATGAATCGGCCAACGCGCGGGGAGAGGCGGTT
TGCGTATTGGGCGCTCTTCCGCTTCCTCGCTCACTGACTCGCTGCGCTCGGTCGTTCGGCTGCGGCGAGC
GGTATCAGCTCACTCAAAGGCGGTAATACGGTTATCCACAGAATCAGGGGATAACGCAGGAAAGAACATG
TGAGCAAAAGGCCAGCAAAAGGCCAGGAACCGTAAAAAGGCCGCGTTGCTGGCGTTTTTCCATAGGCTCC
GCCCCCCTGACGAGCATCACAAAAATCGACGCTCAAGTCAGAGGTGGCGAAACCCGACAGGACTATAAAG
ATACCAGGCGTTTCCCCCTGGAAGCTCCCTCGTGCGCTCTCCTGTTCCGACCCTGCCGCTTACCGGATAC
CTGTCCGCCTTTCTCCCTTCGGGAAGCGTGGCGCTTTCTCATAGCTCACGCTGTAGGTATCTCAGTTCGG
TGTAGGTCGTTCGCTCCAAGCTGGGCTGTGTGCACGAACCCCCCGTTCAGCCCGACCGCTGCGCCTTATC
CGGTAACTATCGTCTTGAGTCCAACCCGGTAAGACACGACTTATCGCCACTGGCAGCAGCCACTGGTAAC
AGGATTAGCAGAGCGAGGTATGTAGGCGGTGCTACAGAGTTCTTGAAGTGGTGGCCTAACTACGGCTACA
CTAGAAGAACAGTATTTGGTATCTGCGCTCTGCTGAAGCCAGTTACCTTCGGAAAAAGAGTTGGTAGCTC
TTGATCCGGCAAACAAACCACCGCTGGTAGCGGTGGTTTTTTTGTTTGCAAGCAGCAGATTACGCGCAGA
AAAAAAGGATCTCAAGAAGATCCTTTGATCTTTTCTACGGGGTCTGACGCTCAGTGGAACGAAAACTCAC
GTTAAGGGATTTTGGTCATGAGATTATCAAAAAGGATCTTCACCTAGATCCTTTTAAATTAAAAATGAAG
TTTTAAATCAATCTAAAGTATATATGAGTAAACTTGGTCTGACAGTTACCAATGCTTAATCAGTGAGGCA
CCTATCTCAGCGATCTGTCTATTTCGTTCATCCATAGTTGCCTGACTCCCCGTCGTGTAGATAACTACGA
TACGGGAGGGCTTACCATCTGGCCCCAGTGCTGCAATGATACCGCGAGACCCACGCTCACCGGCTCCAGA
TTTATCAGCAATAAACCAGCCAGCCGGAAGGGCCGAGCGCAGAAGTGGTCCTGCAACTTTATCCGCCTCC
ATCCAGTCTATTAATTGTTGCCGGGAAGCTAGAGTAAGTAGTTCGCCAGTTAATAGTTTGCGCAACGTTG
TTGCCATTGCTACAGGCATCGTGGTGTCACGCTCGTCGTTTGGTATGGCTTCATTCAGCTCCGGTTCCCA
ACGATCAAGGCGAGTTACATGATCCCCCATGTTGTGCAAAAAAGCGGTTAGCTCCTTCGGTCCTCCGATC
GTTGTCAGAAGTAAGTTGGCCGCAGTGTTATCACTCATGGTTATGGCAGCACTGCATAATTCTCTTACTG
TCATGCCATCCGTAAGATGCTTTTCTGTGACTGGTGAGTACTCAACCAAGTCATTCTGAGAATAGTGTAT
GCGGCGACCGAGTTGCTCTTGCCCGGCGTCAATACGGGATAATACCGCGCCACATAGCAGAACTTTAAAA
GTGCTCATCATTGGAAAACGTTCTTCGGGGCGAAAACTCTCAAGGATCTTACCGCTGTTGAGATCCAGTT
CGATGTAACCCACTCGTGCACCCAACTGATCTTCAGCATCTTTTACTTTCACCAGCGTTTCTGGGTGAGC
AAAAACAGGAAGGCAAAATGCCGCAAAAAAGGGAATAAGGGCGACACGGAAATGTTGAATACTCATACTC
TTCCTTTTTCAATATTATTGAAGCATTTATCAGGGTTATTGTCTCATGAGCGGATACATATTTGAATGTA
TTTAGAAAAATAAACAAATAGGGGTTCCGCGCACATTTCCCCGAAAAGTGCCACCTGGTCGACGGGTTTA
TTACAGGGACAGCAGAGATCCAGTTTGGTTAATTAAGGTACCGAGGGCCTATTTCCCATGATTCCTTCAT
ATTTGCATATACGATACAAGGCTGTTAGAGAGATAATTAGAATTAATTTGACTGTAAACACAAAGATATT
AGTACAAAATACGTGACGTAGAAAGTAATAATTTCTTGGGTAGTTTGCAGTTTTAAAATTATGTTTTAAA
ATGGACTATCATATGCTTACCGTAACTTGAAAGTATTTCGATTTCTTGGCTTTATATATCTTGTGGAAAG
GACGAAACACCGGAGTAGCGCGAGCACAGCTAGTTTAAGAGCTATGCTGGAAACAGCATAGCAAGTTTAA
ATAAGGCTAGTCCGTTATCAACTTGAAAAAGTGGCACCGAGTCGGTGCTTTTTTTGAATTCGCTAGCTAG
GTCTTGAAAGGAGTGGGAATTGTCGACATTGATTATTGACTAGTTATTAATAGTAATCAATTACGGGGTC
ATTAGTTCATAGCCCATATATGGAGTTCCGCGTTACATAACTTACGGTAAATGGCCCGCCTGGCTGACCG
CCCAACGACCCCCGCCCATTGACGTCAATAATGACGTATGTTCCCATAGTAACGCCAATAGGGACTTTCC
ATTGACGTCAATGGGTGGAGTATTTACGGTAAACTGCCCACTTGGCAGTACATCAAGTGTATCATATGCC
AAGTACGCCCCCTATTGACGTCAATGACGGTAAATGGCCCGCCTGGCATTATGCCCAGTACATGACCTTA
TGGGACTTTCCTACTTGGCAGTACATCTACGTATTAGTCATCGCTATTACCATGGTCGAGGTGAGCCCCA
CGTTCTGCTTCACTCTCCCCATCTCCCCCCCCTCCCCACCCCCAATTTTGTATTTATTTATTTTTTAATT
ATTTTGTGCAGCGATGGGGGCGGGGGGGGGGGGGGGGCGCGCGCCAGGCGGGGCGGGGCGGGGCGAGGGG
CGGGGCGGGGCGAGGCGGAGAGGTGCGGCGGCAGCCAATCAGAGCGGCGCGCTCCGAAAGTTTCCTTTTA
TGGCGAGGCGGCGGCGGCGGCGGCCCTATAAAAAGCGAAGCGCGCGGCGGGCGGGAGTCGCTGCGCGCTG
CCTTCGCCCCGTGCCCCGCTCCGCCGCCGCCTCGCGCCGCCCGCCCCGGCTCTGACTGACCGCGTTACTC
CCACAGGTGAGCGGGCGGGACGGCCCTTCTCCTCCGGGCTGTAATTAGCGCTTGGTTTAATGACGGCTTG
TTTCTTTTCTGTGGCTGCGTGAAAGCCTTGAGGGGCTCCGGGAGGGCCCTTTGTGCGGGGGGAGCGGCTC
GGGGGGTGCGTGCGTGTGTGTGTGCGTGGGGAGCGCCGCGTGCGGCTCCGCGCTGCCCGGCGGCTGTGAG
CGCTGCGGGCGCGGCGCGGGGCTTTGTGCGCTCCGCAGTGTGCGCGAGGGGAGCGCGGCCGGGGGCGGTG
CCCCGCGGTGCGGGGGGGGCTGCGAGGGGAACAAAGGCTGCGTGCGGGGTGTGTGCGTGGGGGGGTGAGC
AGGGGGTGTGGGCGCGTCGGTCGGGCTGCAACCCCCCCTGCACCCCCCTCCCCGAGTTGCTGAGCACGGC
CCGGCTTCGGGTGCGGGGCTCCGTACGGGGCGTGGCGCGGGGCTCGCCGTGCCGGGCGGGGGGTGGCGGC
AGGTGGGGGTGCCGGGCGGGGCGGGGCCGCCTCGGGCCGGGGAGGGCTCGGGGGAGGGGCGCGGCGGCCC
CCGGAGCGCCGGCGGCTGTCGAGGCGCGGCGAGCCGCAGCCATTGCCTTTTATGGTAATCGTGCGAGAGG
GCGCAGGGACTTCCTTTGTCCCAAATCTGTGCGGAGCCGAAATCTGGGAGGCGCCGCCGCACCCCCTCTA
GCGGGCGCGGGGCGAAGCGGTGCGGCGCCGGCAGGAAGGAAATGGGCGGGGAGGGCCTTCGTGCGTCGCC
GCGCCGCCGTCCCCTTCTCCCTCTCCAGCCTCGGGGCTGTCCGCGGGGGGACGGCTGCCTTCGGGGGGGA
CGGGGCAGGGCGGGGTTCGGCTTCTGGCGTGTGACCGGCGGCTCTAGAGCCTCTGCTAACCATGTTCATG
CCTTCTTCTTTTTCCTACAGCTCCTGGGCAACGTGCTGGTTATTGTGCTGTCTCATCATTTTGGCAAAGA
ATTCGCCACCATGGGTGCGAGAGCGTCAGTATTAAGCGGGGGAGAATTAGATCGATGGGAAAAAATTCGG
TTAAGGCCAGGGGGAAAGAAAAAATATAAATTAAAACATATAGTATGGGCAAGCAGGGAGCTAGAACGAT
TCGCAGTTAATCCTGGCCTGTTAGAAACATCAGAAGGCTGTAGACAAATACTGGGACAGCTACAACCATC
CCTTCAGACAGGATCAGAAGAACTTAGATCATTATATAATACAGTAGCAACCCTCTATTGTGTGCATCAA
AGGATAGAGATAAAAGACACCAAGGAAGCTTTAGACAAGATAGAGGAAGAGCAAAACAAAAGTAAGAAAA
AAGCACAGCAAGCAGCAGCTGACACAGGACACAGCAATCAGGTCAGCCAAAATTACCCTATAGTGCAGAG
CATTCTGGACATAAGACAAGGACCAAAGGAACCCTTTAGAGACTATGTAGACCGATTCTATAAAACTCTA
AGAGCCGAGCAAGCTTCACAAGAGGTAAAAAATTGGATGACAGAAACCTTGTTGGTCCAAAATGCGAACC
CAGATTGTAAGACTATTTTAAAAGCATTGGGACCAGGAGCGACACTAGAAGAAATGATGACAGCATGTCA
GGGAGTGGGGGGACCCGGCCATAAAGCAAGAGTTTTGGCTGAAGCAATGAGCCAAGTAACAAATCCAGCT
ACCATAATGATACAGAAAGGCAGACAGGCTAATTTTTTAGGGAAGATCTGGCCTTCCCACAAGGGAAGGC
CAGGGAATTTTCTTCAGAGCAGACCAGAGCCAACAGCCCCACCAGAAGAGAGCTTCAGGTTTGGGGAAGA
GACAACAACTCCCTCTCAGAAGCAGGAGCCGATAGACAAGGAACTGTATCCTTTAGCTTCCCTCAGATCA
CTCTTTGGCAGCGACCCCTCGTCACAACTCCCCCCTCTGGAGCGCCTTACTCTTGGCTCCCTGCAGTTGC
CCCCACTGGAGCGGCTGACCCTGGGGTCATTGCAGTTGCCTCCACTCGAACGACTGACGTTGAGCCAGAA
CTATCCGATTGTGCAGACCGGTATGAAGCGAGCACTGCCCAACAACACCAGCTCCTCTCCCCAGCCAAAG
AAGAAACCAGGAGGGTCAGGGGGAAAGCGAGCACTGCCCAACAACACCAGCTCCTCTCCCCAGCCAAAGA
AGAAACCAGGAGGGTCAGGGGGAATGGACAAGAAGTACAGCATCGGCCTGGACATCGGCACCAACTCTGT
GGGCTGGGCCGTGATCACCGACGAGTACAAGGTGCCCAGCAAGAAATTCAAGGTGCTGGGCAACACCGAC
CGGCACAGCATCAAGAAGAACCTGATCGGCGCCCTGCTGTTCGACAGCGGAGAAACAGCCGAGGCCACCC
GGCTGAAGAGAACCGCCAGAAGAAGATACACCAGACGGAAGAACCGGATCTGCTATCTGCAAGAGATCTT
CAGCAACGAGATGGCCAAGGTGGACGACAGCTTCTTCCACAGACTGGAAGAGTCCTTCCTGGTGGAAGAG
GATAAGAAGCACGAGCGGCACCCCATCTTCGGCAACATCGTGGACGAGGTGGCCTACCACGAGAAGTACC
CCACCATCTACCACCTGAGAAAGAAACTGGTGGACAGCACCGACAAGGCCGACCTGCGGCTGATCTATCT
GGCCCTGGCCCACATGATCAAGTTCCGGGGCCACTTCCTGATCGAGGGCGACCTGAACCCCGACAACAGC
GACGTGGACAAGCTGTTCATCCAGCTGGTGCAGACCTACAACCAGCTGTTCGAGGAAAACCCCATCAACG
CCAGCGGCGTGGACGCCAAGGCCATCCTGTCTGCCAGACTGAGCAAGAGCAGACGGCTGGAAAATCTGAT
CGCCCAGCTGCCCGGCGAGAAGAAGAATGGCCTGTTCGGCAACCTGATTGCCCTGAGCCTGGGCCTGACC
CCCAACTTCAAGAGCAACTTCGACCTGGCCGAGGATGCCAAACTGCAGCTGAGCAAGGACACCTACGACG
ACGACCTGGACAACCTGCTGGCCCAGATCGGCGACCAGTACGCCGACCTGTTTCTGGCCGCCAAGAACCT
GTCCGACGCCATCCTGCTGAGCGACATCCTGAGAGTGAACACCGAGATCACCAAGGCCCCCCTGAGCGCC
TCTATGATCAAGAGATACGACGAGCACCACCAGGACCTGACCCTGCTGAAAGCTCTCGTGCGGCAGCAGC
TGCCTGAGAAGTACAAAGAGATTTTCTTCGACCAGAGCAAGAACGGCTACGCCGGCTACATCGATGGCGG
AGCCAGCCAGGAAGAGTTCTACAAGTTCATCAAGCCCATCCTGGAAAAGATGGACGGCACCGAGGAACTG
CTCGTGAAGCTGAACAGAGAGGACCTGCTGCGGAAGCAGCGGACCTTCGACAACGGCAGCATCCCCCACC
AGATCCACCTGGGAGAGCTGCACGCCATTCTGCGGCGGCAGGAAGATTTTTACCCATTCCTGAAGGACAA
CCGGGAAAAGATCGAGAAGATCCTGACCTTCCGCATCCCCTACTACGTGGGCCCTCTGGCCAGGGGAAAC
AGCAGATTCGCCTGGATGACCAGAAAGAGCGAGGAAACCATCACCCCCTGGAACTTCGAGGAAGTGGTGG
ACAAGGGCGCCAGCGCCCAGAGCTTCATCGAGCGGATGACCAACTTCGATAAGAACCTGCCCAACGAGAA
GGTGCTGCCCAAGCACAGCCTGCTGTACGAGTACTTCACCGTGTACAACGAGCTGACCAAAGTGAAATAC
GTGACCGAGGGAATGAGAAAGCCCGCCTTCCTGAGCGGCGAGCAGAAAAAAGCCATCGTGGACCTGCTGT
TCAAGACCAACCGGAAAGTGACCGTGAAGCAGCTGAAAGAGGACTACTTCAAGAAAATCGAGTGCTTCGA
CTCCGTGGAAATCTCCGGCGTGGAAGATCGGTTCAACGCCTCCCTGGGCACATACCACGATCTGCTGAAA
ATTATCAAGGACAAGGACTTCCTGGACAATGAGGAAAACGAGGACATTCTGGAAGATATCGTGCTGACCC
TGACACTGTTTGAGGACAGAGAGATGATCGAGGAACGGCTGAAAACCTATGCCCACCTGTTCGACGACAA
AGTGATGAAGCAGCTGAAGCGGCGGAGATACACCGGCTGGGGCAGGCTGAGCCGGAAGCTGATCAACGGC
ATCCGGGACAAGCAGTCCGGCAAGACAATCCTGGATTTCCTGAAGTCCGACGGCTTCGCCAACAGAAACT
TCATGCAGCTGATCCACGACGACAGCCTGACCTTTAAAGAGGACATCCAGAAAGCCCAGGTGTCCGGCCA
GGGCGATAGCCTGCACGAGCACATTGCCAATCTGGCCGGCAGCCCCGCCATTAAGAAGGGCATCCTGCAG
ACAGTGAAGGTGGTGGACGAGCTCGTGAAAGTGATGGGCCGGCACAAGCCCGAGAACATCGTGATCGAAA
TGGCCAGAGAGAACCAGACCACCCAGAAGGGACAGAAGAACAGCCGCGAGAGAATGAAGCGGATCGAAGA
GGGCATCAAAGAGCTGGGCAGCCAGATCCTGAAAGAACACCCCGTGGAAAACACCCAGCTGCAGAACGAG
AAGCTGTACCTGTACTACCTGCAGAATGGGCGGGATATGTACGTGGACCAGGAACTGGACATCAACCGGC
TGTCCGACTACGATGTGGACCATATCGTGCCTCAGAGCTTTCTGAAGGACGACTCCATCGATAACAAAGT
GCTGACTCGGAGCGACAAGAACCGGGGCAAGAGCGACAACGTGCCCTCCGAAGAGGTCGTGAAGAAGATG
AAGAACTACTGGCGCCAGCTGCTGAATGCCAAGCTGATTACCCAGAGGAAGTTCGACAATCTGACCAAGG
CCGAGAGAGGCGGCCTGAGCGAACTGGATAAGGCCGGCTTCATCAAGAGACAGCTGGTGGAAACCCGGCA
GATCACAAAGCACGTGGCACAGATCCTGGACTCCCGGATGAACACTAAGTACGACGAGAACGACAAACTG
ATCCGGGAAGTGAAAGTGATCACCCTGAAGTCCAAGCTGGTGTCCGATTTCCGGAAGGATTTCCAGTTTT
ACAAAGTGCGCGAGATCAACAACTACCACCACGCCCACGACGCCTACCTGAACGCCGTCGTGGGAACCGC
CCTGATCAAAAAGTACCCTAAGCTGGAAAGCGAGTTCGTGTACGGCGACTACAAGGTGTACGACGTGCGG
AAGATGATCGCCAAGAGCGAGCAGGAAATCGGCAAGGCTACCGCCAAGTACTTCTTCTACAGCAACATCA
TGAACTTTTTCAAGACCGAGATTACCCTGGCCAACGGCGAGATCCGGAAGCGGCCTCTGATCGAGACAAA
CGGCGAAACAGGCGAGATCGTGTGGGATAAGGGCCGGGACTTTGCCACCGTGCGGAAAGTGCTGTCTATG
CCCCAAGTGAATATCGTGAAAAAGACCGAGGTGCAGACAGGCGGCTTCAGCAAAGAGTCTATCCTGCCCA
AGAGGAACAGCGACAAGCTGATCGCCAGAAAGAAGGACTGGGACCCTAAGAAGTACGGCGGCTTCGACAG
CCCCACCGTGGCCTATTCTGTGCTGGTGGTGGCCAAAGTGGAAAAGGGCAAGTCCAAGAAACTGAAGAGT
GTGAAAGAGCTGCTGGGGATCACCATCATGGAAAGAAGCAGCTTCGAGAAGAATCCCATCGACTTTCTGG
AAGCCAAGGGCTACAAAGAAGTGAAAAAGGACCTGATCATCAAGCTGCCTAAGTACTCCCTGTTCGAGCT
GGAAAACGGCCGGAAGAGAATGCTGGCCTCTGCCGGCGAACTGCAGAAGGGAAACGAACTGGCCCTGCCC
TCCAAATATGTGAACTTCCTGTACCTGGCCAGCCACTATGAGAAGCTGAAGGGCTCCCCCGAGGATAATG
AGCAGAAACAGCTGTTTGTGGAACAGCACAAACACTACCTGGACGAGATCATCGAGCAGATCAGCGAGTT
CTCCAAGAGAGTGATCCTGGCCGACGCTAATCTGGACAAGGTGCTGAGCGCCTACAACAAGCACAGAGAC
AAGCCTATCAGAGAGCAGGCCGAGAATATCATCCACCTGTTTACCCTGACCAATCTGGGAGCCCCTGCCG
CCTTCAAGTACTTTGACACCACCATCGACCGGAAGAGGTACACCAGCACCAAAGAGGTGCTGGACGCCAC
CCTGATCCACCAGAGCATCACCGGCCTGTACGAGACACGGATCGACCTGTCTCAGCTGGGAGGCGACGCC
GACTATAAGGACCACGACGGAGACTACAAGGATCATGATA
Features (pLannotate 1.2.2; 22 found; start..end, strand, type, name):
    224..279     +  polyA_signal   β-globin poly(A) signal: rabbit β-globin polyadenylation signal (Gil and Proudfoot, 1987)
    662..684     -  protein_bind   lac operator (fragment): The lac repressor binds to the lac operator to inhibit transcription in E. coli. This inhibition can be relieved by adding lactose or isopropyl-β-D-thiogalactopyranoside (IPTG). lac repressor encoded by lacI
    688..718     -  promoter       lac promoter: promoter for the E. coli lac operon
    733..754     -  protein_bind   CAP binding site: CAP binding activates transcription in the presence of cAMP. E. coli catabolite activator protein
    767..806     -  CDS            lacI (fragment): lac repressor; lacI; The lac repressor binds to the lac operator to inhibit transcription in E. coli. This inhibition can be relieved by adding lactose or isopropyl-β-D-thiogalactopyranoside (IPTG).
    813..835     +  promoter       SV40 promoter (fragment): SV40 enhancer and early promoter
    859..994     +  rep_origin     SV40 ori: SV40 origin of replication
   1014..1148    +  polyA_signal   SV40 poly(A) signal: SV40 polyadenylation signal
   1150..1204    -  CDS            lacI (fragment): lac repressor; lacI; The lac repressor binds to the lac operator to inhibit transcription in E. coli. This inhibition can be relieved by adding lactose or isopropyl-β-D-thiogalactopyranoside (IPTG).
   1387..1975    -  rep_origin     ori: high-copy-number ColE1/pMB1/pBR322/pUC origin of replication
   2146..3006    -  CDS            AmpR: β-lactamase; bla; confers resistance to ampicillin, carbenicillin, and related antibiotics
   3007..3111    -  promoter       AmpR promoter: bla
   3193..3433    +  promoter       U6 promoter: RNA polymerase III promoter for human U6 snRNA
   3481..3548    +  misc_RNA       tracrRNA (fragment): trans-activating CRISPR RNA for the Streptococcus pyogenes CRISPR/Cas9 system
   3567..3585    +  CDS            small t antigen (fragment): SV40 (simian virus 40) small t antigen
   3595..3974    +  enhancer       CMV enhancer: human cytomegalovirus immediate early enhancer
   3976..4253    +  promoter       chicken β-actin promoter: No description available
   4254..5270    +  intron         chimeric intron: chimera between introns from chicken β-actin and rabbit β-globin
   5331..6257    +  CDS            gag (fragment): GAG_HV1H2 - Experimental evidence at protein level: Swiss-Prot protein existence level 1. [p6-gag]: Plays a role in budding of the assembled particle by interacting with the host class E VPS proteins TSG101 and PDCD6IP/AIP1. From Human immunodeficiency virus type 1 group M subtype B (isolate HXB2) (HIV-1).
   6396..6449    +  CDS            p53 (fragment): human tumor suppressor protein that is often mutated in cancers; Homo sapiens TP53; responds to cellular stresses to regulate the expression of target genes
   6465..6518    +  CDS            p53 (fragment): human tumor suppressor protein that is often mutated in cancers; Homo sapiens TP53; responds to cellular stresses to regulate the expression of target genes
   6534..10637   +  CDS            cas9: CAS9_STRP1 - Also known as csn1 From Streptococcus pyogenes serotype M1.
