[The description below was written by a language model from this plasmid's Addgene catalogue record and pLannotate feature annotations shown in this document.]
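Description:
pWN_U6-B2M-miniGag-Cas9 is a 10,680-nt mammalian expression and CRISPR plasmid built on the pCAGGS backbone, intended as a production plasmid for miniEDVs, minimal particles engineered for genome editing. It is propagated in E. coli through a high-copy ColE1/pUC-type origin and selected with ampicillin via the β-lactamase gene and its native promoter. The backbone also carries residual lac promoter/operator and lacI fragments, plus an SV40 origin of replication with an adjacent SV40 polyadenylation signal.

The plasmid contains two expression units. A human U6 RNA polymerase III promoter drives a single guide RNA, detected in the annotation as a Streptococcus pyogenes tracrRNA-derived scaffold. The "B2M" in the plasmid name suggests a spacer directed against that gene, although the record does not explicitly state the target. Downstream, the CAG promoter (CMV enhancer, chicken β-actin promoter and chimeric β-actin/β-globin intron) drives the miniGag-Cas9 polypeptide, terminated by the rabbit β-globin poly(A) signal. This open reading frame begins with a fragment of HIV-1 Gag of just over 900 nt, consistent with a truncated "mini" Gag. It continues through a linker region that includes two short tandem segments annotated as matching human p53, and ends in full-length S. pyogenes Cas9. The record does not explain the role of the p53-like segments.

Gag is the retroviral structural protein that drives particle assembly and budding. Fusing it to Cas9 therefore allows the nuclease, together with the co-expressed guide RNA, to be packaged into particles released from transfected producer cells. The record does not describe other components that particle production may require, such as an envelope protein.
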