Addgene plasmid #228958: pWN_U6-B2M-miniGag-Cas9
Purpose: miniEDV production plasmid. Expresses the miniGag-Cas9 polypeptide (CAG promoter) and sgRNA (human U6 promoter)
Depositing lab: Jennifer Doudna. Depositing organization: University of California, Berkeley. Publication: Mechanism-guided engineering of a minimal biological particle for genome editing. Ngo W, Peukes J, Baldwin A, Xue ZW, Hwang S, Stickels RR, Lin Z, Satpathy AT, Wells JA, Schekman R, Nogales E, Doudna JA. Proc Natl Acad Sci U S A. 2025 Jan 7;122(1):e2413519121. doi: 10.1073/pnas.2413519121. Epub 2024 Dec 30. PubMed 39793042.
Backbone
  Vector backbone: pCAGGS
  Vector type: Mammalian Expression, CRISPR
Growth in bacteria
  Bacterial resistance: Ampicillin, 100 μg/mL
  Growth temperature: 37°C
  Growth strain: DH5alpha
  Copy number: High Copy
Gene/Insert
  Gene/Insert name: miniGag-Cas9
Terms and licenses: Academic/Nonprofit Terms; Industry Terms: Not Available to Industry
How to cite: pWN_U6-B2M-miniGag-Cas9 was a gift from Jennifer Doudna (Addgene plasmid # 228958 ; http://n2t.net/addgene:228958 ; RRID:Addgene_228958)
